>Addgene plasmid #173550 | pICSL86977OD:PITG_16705 | addgene full sequence | sequence record 342753 | Addgene NGS Result
CTTGGCTGCACCGGAATCAGCACGAAGTCGGCTGCCTTGATCGCGGACACAGCCAAGTCCGCCGCCTGGG
GCGCTCCGTCGATCACTACGAAGTCGCGCCGGCCGATGGCCTTCACGTCGCGGTCAATCGTCGGGCGGTC
GATGCCGACAACGGTTAGCGGTTGATCTTCCCGCACGGCCGCCCAATCGCGGGCACTGCCCTGGGGATCG
GAATCGACTAACAGAACATCGGCCCCGGCGAGTTGCAGGGCGCGGGCTAGATGGGTTGCGATGGTCGTCT
TGCCTGACCCGCCTTTCTGGTTAAGTACAGCGATAACCTTCATGCGTTCCCCTTGCGTATTTGTTTATTT
ACTCATCGCATCATATACGCAGCGACCGCATGACGCAAGCTGTTTTACTCAAATACACATCACCTTTTTA
GACGGCGGCGCTCGGTTTCTTCAGCGGCCAAGCTGGCCGGCCAGGCCGCCAGCTTGGCATCAGACAAACC
GGCCAGGATTTCATGCAGCCGCACGGCTGACTCCCGAGGGGAACCCTGTGGTTGGCATGCACATACAAAT
GGACGAACGGATAAACCTTTTCACGCCCTTTTAAATATCCGATTATTCTAATAAACGCTCTTTTCTCTTA
GGTTTACCCGCCAATATATCCTGTCAAACACTGATAGTTTAAACGGATCACTTCGTGTCCCTCGGTCACA
TGTGCATCCTCTAGTAGCGGTCCTGCTGAGCCTCGACATGTTGTCGCAAAATTCGCCCTGGACCCGCCCA
ACGATTTGTCGTCACTGTCAAGGTTTGACCTGCACTTCATTTGGGGCCCACATACACCAAAAAAATGCTG
CATAATTCTCGGGGCAGCAAGTCGGTTACCCGGCCGCCGTGCTGGACCGGGTTGAATGGTGCCCGTAACT
TTCGGTAGAGCGGACGGCCAATACTCAACTTCAAGGAATCTCACCCATGCGCGCCGGCGGGGAACCGGAG
TTCCCTTCAGTGAGCGTTATTAGTTCGCCGCTCGGTGTGTCGTAGATACTAGCCCCTGGGGCACTTTTGA
AATTTGAATAAGATTTATGTAATCAGTCTTTTAGGTTTGACCGGTTCTGCCGCTTTTTTTAAAATTGGAT
TTGTAATAATAAAACGCAATTGTTTGTTATTGTGGCGCTCTATCATAGATGTCGCTATAAACCTATTCAG
CACAATATATTGTTTTCATTTTAATATTGTACATATAAGTAGTAGGGTACAATCAGTAAATTGAACGGAG
AATATTATTCATAAAAATACGATAGTAACGGGTGATATATTCATTAGAATGAACCGAAACCGGCGGTAAG
GATCTGAGCTACACATGCTCAGGTTTTTTACAACGTGCACAACAGAATTGAAAGCAAATATCATGCGATC
ATAGGCTTCTCGCATATCTCATTAAAGCAGGACAAGCTCAAGGAGTAGATGATGCCACTGCCAACAACTT
GATGTACCTGTCCAACATTTCGTCTGCTGCAGGCACACCAACGAACACCCTCTTAAGCTCCTCAGGAGTT
TTCTTTGCGTCTTGCCACTTCAAGATAAGTGCAGACTGCAAGTCAGTAGCAAGCTTCTCTGTTGAAGGGT
CGTTCTTTGCAGCAGAGAACATCCTCAACAATGCAATATCGTGTGAATTATCCCTAAGTCCGTCGATAAC
AGTAGTTTTTTCGTTTGGGTACCTGTCATTGAAAGTTTTAAGGTATTGCACCCAAGTGTTAAATTTAGGG
TCAGCCAAAAGCTTCTCACCAGACTCATCCAAGTGCAAAGACCTGAATGCAGTCTTAGGCTCCATCTTGA
TGTCCAACCAATAGTTGTGGTATGCGTTCTCAACCTTCTCAGCCATCAACCTAGTAAGAGGGTTCTTCCT
ACCTGTCTCGATGATCCTCTCCACTCCGAAAGGCTGGTATGAGATCCTCAACATGTCAAACCAAGACTCT
TGGTTATTAGGGTGTTCTTTATTAAACTTTTGAAGGTATGCCAACCACTTATGAAACAAAGTATTAGACA
AGATATCGTCACCAACGTTGTCAAGAGCCAACACCTTGAAGATACCCTCAGGAGACTTTCCTGAAGCGAA
AAGAGTAGATGCCTTCTCCATTTGCAATTTTGTAGCTGTAGATTCAAGGTTTGGAAATTTCTTAGCCTCT
CCCAACACCCTAAACAACCTCATGTCTCCGAATGTGTCACCCAACTCCAAGAACATTTTATCCACCTTTG
ATGGGTTCTTATCAACGAACACATTCATGTATGAAACCCACACGTTCAACTGAGGCTCGTTGAAGAAAGC
TGTATCACCGTATGATGATCTAAGCCTGTTGTACACATCAAGTGGAGACTCCTTAAGATTCATCCACCTG
TCGAACTGCTGAGCCTGCAACTTAGCAGCCAAAGTCTTAGTCTCTCCCTTAGATGATGCTCCGATAAGAG
TGTCCAACAACTGAGCATCACCGTACTTCCTAGTAAGTGTCTCGATTGCAGTAGCCTTCTTCTCTGGGTA
CCTAGCATTGTATGCAGAAAGGTACCTCTCCCACTCCTTCCACCTTGGAGAACCAAGGAATGCTTGTGTA
GTTGTTCCATATTTGAATGCGTCCATCACCTTGTCTGGAGTCTCTCTTGAGTTCAACCAGAAGTCGAAAA
GAGCTGACTCCACCTTATTAGCCACAGTCTTAGCCTCTGTAGTAGCCTTACCGTTTGCAATAAGCTTAAG
CAACACGTCAGTTCCTGCCTCGTCACCTCTTGAGAACCTCTGCTTAAGTGTAGGGATGATAGACAAAGGT
GCCTCCTTTGGGTGCCTTGCATTCACATCATCCACGTACTTAAGCCAAGCTGAAAATTCAGGCTTAGGGA
AGATAGAGATTCCAGCCCAGTTAAGGTTAAGAGCCTCGAACACCACTGAAGGATCCTTCCTTGTAGCGAT
CCAGAACCTGATCTGGTCTTTCTCCAATTTAAGTGCCAATTCAGAAAGTTGAGGGTACAATTTAGCTGCC
TGGATAGTGTCGTAAACCACCTTGTCTCCGTGAAGTGAAGTCAATGTTGAGATCACTGAAGATTCTTTGT
GAGATGATTTTGCAGACAAATCATCAGCGTACTGAACCCACTTTGCGAAATTAGGCTCGTGCAACAATGA
AAAAATATTAGGCTCGTCAAGGTTCATATTTTTGAACACAAGACCAGCAGGAAGCCTCTCATCAAGCCAT
TGCTGAAGCTTTGCTGGAGTCACAGCTGATGACTTCACCAAAGCCTTAATATTTTCCACGATTGAAGGAG
CCATTGTATCGATAATTGTAAATGTAATTGTAATGTTGTTTGTTGTTTGTTGTTGTTGGTAATTGTTGTA
AAAATGAGCTCTTATACTCGAGCGTGTCCTCTCCAAATGAAATGAACTTCCTTATATAGAGGAAGGGTCT
TGCGAAGGATAGTGGGATTGTGCGTCATCCCTTACGTCAGTGGAGATGTCACATCAATCCACTTGCTTTG
TAGACGTGGTTGGAACCTCTTCTTTTTCCACGATGCTCCTCGTGGGTGGGGGTCCATCTTTGGGACCACT
GTCGGCAGAGAGATCTTGAATGATAGCCTTTCCTTTATCGCAATGATGGCATTTGTAGGAGCCACCTTCC
TTTTCTACTGTCCTTTCGATGAAGTGACAGATAGCTGGGCAATGGAATCCGAGGAGGTTTCCCGAAATTA
TCCTTTGTTGAAAAGTCTCAATAGCCCTTTGATCTTCTGAGACTGTATCTTTGACATTTTTGGAGTAGAC
CAGAGTGTCGTGCTCCACCATGTTGACGAAGATTTTCTTCTTGTCATTGAGTCGTAAAAGACTCTGTATG
AACTGTTCGCCAGTCTTGACGGCGAGTTCTGTTAGATCCTCGATTTGAATCTTAGACTCCATGCATGGCC
TTAGATTCAGTAGGAACTACCTTTTTAGAGACTCCAATCTCTATTACTTGCCTTGGTTTATGAAGCAAGC
CTTGAATCGTCCATACTGGAATAGTACTTCTGATCTTGAGAAATATGTCTTTCTCTGTGTTCTTGATGCA
ATTAGTCCTGAATCTTTTGACTGCATCTTTAACCTTCTTGGGAAGGTATTTGATCTCCTGGAGATTGTTA
CTCGGGTAGATCGTCTTGATGAGACTTGCTGCGTAGGCCTCTCTAACCATCTGTGGGTCAGCATTCTTTC
TGAAATTGAAGAGGCTAACCTTCTCATTATCAGTGGTGAACATAGTGTCGTCACCTTCACCTTCGAACTT
CCTTCCTAGATCGTAAAGATAGAGGAAATCGTCCATTGTAATCTCCGGGGCAAAGGAGATCTCTTTTGGG
GCTGGATCACTGCTGGGCCTTTTGGTTCCTAGCGTGAGCCAGTGGGCTTTTTGCTTTGGTGGGCTTGTTA
GGGCCTTAGCAAAGCTCTTGGGCTTGAGTTGAGCTTCTCCTTTGGGGATGAAGTTCAACCTGTCTGTTTG
CTGACTTGTTGTGTACGCGTCAGCTGCTGCTCTTGCCTCTGTAATAGTGGCAAATTTCTTGTGTGCAACT
CCGGGAACGCCGTTTGTTGCCGCCTTTGTACAACCCCAGTCATCGTATATACCGGCATGTGGACCGTTAT
ACACAACGTAGTAGTTGATATGAGGGTGTTGAATACCCGATTCTGCTCTGAGAGGAGCAACTGTGCTGTT
AAGCTCAGATTTTTGTGGGATTGGAATTCCTCCAAGCTTGAATTCTTGCAGCGCTCCAATTCAGCAAGCG
TCGATCTAGTAACATAGATGACACCGCGCGCGATAATTTATCCTAGTTTGCGCGCTATATTTTGTTTTCT
ATCGCGTATTAAATGTATAATTGCGGGACTCTAATCATAAAAACCCATCTCATAAATAACGTCATGCATT
ACATGTTAATTATTACATGCTTAACGTAATTCAACAGAAATTATATGATAATCATCGCAAGACCGGCAAC
AGGATTCAATCTTAAGAAACTTTATTGCCAAATGTTTGAACGATCTGCTTGACTCTAGATCCAGAGTCCC
GCTCAAATCTCAGTCACAGGAAGAACAGGTCTAGGAGGAACAGGAAGAGAGAAATCAAGCTGCCAGAATC
CCACATCATGCCAATTTCCATGTTTGAAACCAGCAGCTCTAAGCATTCCCCTAGGAGCATAACCAAGAGC
CTCATGCATCCTCACAGAAGGATCATTAGGAAGTCCAATCACAGCAACCACAGACTTGAAACCCTGAGCC
TCCAAAGACTTCAAAAGATGAGTGTAAAGAGTAGATCCAAGACCAGTTCTTTGATGCCTAGGAGACACGT
AAACAGTAGACTCAGCAGTCCAATCGTAAGCATTCCTAGCCTTCCAAGGACCAGCATAAGCAATACCAGC
CACTTCACCATCCACTTCAGCAACAAGCCAAGGATACCTCTCTCTAAGCCTCACAAGATCATCAGTCCAC
TCTTGTGGTTCTTGAGGCTCAGTCCTGAAATTCACAGTAGAAGTCTCAATGTAATGATTCACAATAGTGC
ACACAGCAGGCATATCAGCCTCAGTAGCCCTTCTAATATCAGCAGGCCTTCTTTCAGGAGACATGCGAAA
CGATCCAGATCCGGTGCAGATTATTTGGATTGAGAGTGAATATGAGACTCTAATTGGATACCGAGGGGAA
TTTATGGAACGTCAGTGGAGCATTTTGACAAGAAATATTTGCTAGCTGATAGTGACCTTAGGCGACTTTT
GAACGCGCAATAATGGTTTCTGACGTATGTGCTTAGCTCATTAAACTCCAGAAACCCGCGGCTGAGTGGC
TCCTTCAACGTTGCGGTTCTGTCAGTTCCAAACGTAAAACGGCTTGTCCCGCGTCATCGGCGGGGGTCAT
AACGTGACTCCCTTAATTCTCCGCTCCGGATCCGAATTCGGCACAGAGTGTTCAACCCCAGTACATTAAA
AACGTCCGCAATGTGTTATTAAGTTGTCTAAGCGTCAATTTGTTTACACCACAATATATCCTGCCACCAG
CCAGCCAACAGCTCCCCGACCGGCAGCTCGGCACAAAATCACCACTCGATACAGGCAGCCCATCAACCAT
GACTACTGTCCGGTCCAACAGATCCGAGCAGGAACCGTAAAAAGGCCGCGTTGCTGGCGTTTTTCCATAG
GCTCCGCCCCCCTGACGAGCATCACAAAAATCGACGCTCAAGTCAGAGGTGGCGAAACCCGACAGGACTA
TAAAGATACCAGGCGTTTCCCCCTGGAAGCTCCCTCGTGCGCTCTCCTGTTCCGACCCTGCCGCTTACCG
GATACCTGTCCGCCTTTCTCCCTTCGGGAAGCGTGGCGCTTTCTCATAGCTCACGCTGTAGGTATCTCAG
TTCGGTGTAGGTCGTTCGCTCCAAGCTGGGCTGTGTGCACGAACCCCCCGTTCAGCCCGACCGCTGCGCC
TTATCCGGTAACTATCGTCTTGAGTCCAACCCGGTAAGACACGACTTATCGCCACTGGCAGCAGCCACTG
GTAACAGGATTAGCAGAGCGAGGTATGTAGGCGGTGCTACAGAGTTCTTGAAGTGGTGGCCTAACTACGG
CTACACTAGAAGAACAGTATTTGGTATCTGCGCTCTGCTGAAGCCAGTTACCTTCGGAAAAAGAGTTGGT
AGCTCTTGATCCGGCAAACAAACCACCGCTGGTAGCGGTGGTTTTTTTGTTTGCAAGCAGCAGATTACGC
GCAGAAAAAAAGGATCTCAAGAAGATCCTTTGATCTTTTCTACGGGGTCTGACGCTCAGTGGAACGAAAA
CTCACGTTAAGGGATTTTGGTCATGAGATTATCAAAAAGGATCTTCACCTAGATCCTTTTAAATTAAAAA
TGAAGTTTTAAATCAATCTAAAGTATATATGAGTAAACTTGGTCTGACAGCTAAAACAATTCATCCAGTA
AAATATAATATTTTATTTTCTCCCAATCAGGCTTGATCCCCAGTAAGTCAAAAAATAGCTCGACATACTG
TTCTTCCCCGATATCCTCCCTGAGCGACCGGACGCAGAAGGCAATGTCATACCACTTGTCCGCCCTGCCG
CTTCTCCCAAGATCAATAAAGCCACTTACTTTGCCATCTTTCACAAAGATGTTGCTGTCTCCCAGGTCGC
CGTGGGAAAAGACAAGTTCCTCTTCGGGCTTTTCCGTCTTTAAAAAATCATACAGCTCGCGCGGATCTTT
AAATGGAGTGTCCTCTTCCCAGTTTTCGCAATCCACATCGGCCAGATCGTTATTCAGTAAGTAATCCAAT
TCGGCTAAGCGGCTGTCTAAGCTATTCGTATAGGGACAATCCGATATGTCGATGGAGTGAAAGAGCCTGA
TGCACTCCGCATACAGCTCGATAATCTTTTCAGGGCTTTGTTCATCTTCATACTCTTCCGAGCAAAGGAC
GCCATCGGCCTCACTCATGAGCAGATTGCTCCAGCCATCATGCCGTTCAAAGTGCAGGACCTTTGGAACA
GGCAGCTTTCCTTCCAGCCATAGCATCATGTCCTTTTCCCGTTCCACATCATAGGTGGTCCCTTTATACC
GGCTGTCCGTCATTTTTAAATATAGGTTTTCATTTTCTCCCACCAGCTTATATACCTTAGCAGGAGACAT
TCCTTCCGTATCTTTTACGCAGCGGTATTTTTCGATCAGTTTTTTCAATTCCGGTGATATTCTCATTTTA
GCCATACTCTTCCTTTTTCAATATTATTGAAGCATTTATCAGGGTTATTGTCTCATGAGCGGATACATAT
TTGAATGTATTTAGAAAAATAAACAAATAGGGGTTCCGCGCACTCGGAGCCTTGATGTGGGCGCTTTTTG
CAGCTGTTCGGCTGTGCGCTGGCCAGACAGTTATGCACAGGCCAGGCGGGTTTTAAGAGTTTTAATAAGT
TTTAAAGAGTTTTAGGCGGAAAAATCGCCTTTTTTCTCTTTTATATCAGTCACTTACATGTGTGACCGGT
TCCCAATGTACGGCTTTGGGTTCCCAATGTACGGGTTCCGGTTCCCAATGTACGGCTTTGGGTTCCCAAT
GTACGTGCTATCCACAGGAAAGAAGCTTTTTCGACCTTTTTCCCCTGCTAGGGCAATTTGCCCTAGCATC
TGCTCCGTACATTAGGAACCGGCGGATGCTTCGCCCTCGATCAGGTTGCGGTAGCGCATGACTAGGATCG
GGCCAGCCTGCCCCGCCTCCTCCTTCAAATCGTACTCCGGCAGGTCATTTGACCCGATCAGCTTGCGCAC
GGTGAAACAGAACTTCTTGAACTCTCCGGCGCTGCCACTGCGTTCGTAGATCGTCTTGAACAACCATCTG
GCTTCTGCCTTGCCTGCGGCGCGGCGTGCCAGGCGGTAGAGAAAACGGCCGATGCCGGGATCGATCAAAA
AGTAATCGGGGTGAACCGTCAGCACGTCCGGGTTCTTGCCTTCTGTGATCTCGCGGTACATCCAATCAGC
TAGCTCGATCTCGATGTACTCCGGCCGCCCGGTTTCGCTCTTTACGATCTTGTAGCGGCTAATCAAGGCT
TCACCCTCGGATACCGTCACCAGGCGGCCGTTCTTGGCCTTCTTCGTACGCTGCATGGCAACGTGCGTGG
TGTTTAACCGAATGCAGGTTTCTACCAGGTCGTCTTTCTGCTTTCCGCCATCGGCTCGCCGGCAGAACTT
GAGTACGTCCGCAACGTGTGGACGGAACACGCGGCCGGGCTTGTCTCCCTTCCCTTCCCGGTATCGGTTC
ATGGATTCGGTTAGATGGGAAACCGCCATCAGTACCAGGTCGTAATCCCACACACTGGCCATGCCGGCCG
GCCCTGCGGAAACCTCTACGTGCCCGTCTGGAAGCTCGTAGCGGATCACCTCGCCAGCTCGTCGGTCACG
CTTCGACAGACGGAAAACGGCCACGTCCATGATGCTGCGACTATCGCGGGTGCCCACGTCATAGAGCATC
GGAACGAAAAAATCTGGTTGCTCGTCGCCCTTGGGCGGCTTCCTAATCGACGACGCACCGGCTGCCGGCG
GTTGCCGGGATTCTTTGCGGATTCGATCAGCGGCCGCTTGCCACGATTCACCGGGGCGTGCTTCTGCCTC
GATGCGTTGCCGCTGGGCGGCCTGCGCGGCCTTCAACTTCTCCACCAGGTCATCACCCAGCGCCGCGCCG
ATTTGTACCGGGCCGGATGGTTTGCGACCGCTCACGCCGATTCCTCGGGCTTGGGGGTTCCAGTGCCATT
GCAGGGCCGGCAGACAACCCAGCCGCTTACGCCTGGCCAACCGCCCGTTCCTCCACACATGGGGCATTCC
ACGGCGTCGGTGCCTGGTTGTTCTTGATTTTCCATGCCGCCTCCTTTAGCCGCTAAAATTCATCTACTCA
TTTATTCATTTGCTCATTTACTCTGGTAGCTGCGCGATGTATTCAGATAGCAGCTCGGTAATGGTCTTGC
CTTGGCGTACCGCGTACATCTTCAGCTTGGTGTGATCCTCCGCCGGCAACTGAAAGTTGACCCGCTTCAT
GGCTGGCGTGTCTGCCAGGCTGGCCAACGTTGCAGCCTTGCTGCTGCGTGCGCTCGGACGGCCGGCACTT
AGCGTGTTTGTGCTTTTGCTCATTTTCTCTTTACCTCATTAACTCAAATGAGTTTTGATTTAATTTCAGC
GGCCAGCGCCTGGACCTCGCGGGCAGCGTCGCCCTCGGGTTCTGATTCAAGAACGGTTGTGCCGGCGGCG
GCAGTGCCTGGGTAGCTCACGCGCTGCGTGATACGGGACTCAAGAATGGGCAGCTCGTACCCGGCCAGCG
CCTCGGCAACCTCACCGCCGATGCGCGTGCCTTTGATCGCCCGCGACACGACAAAGGCCGCTTGTAGCCT
TCCATCCGTGACCTCAATGCGCTGCTTAACCAGCTCCACCAGGTCGGCGGTGGCCCATATGTCGTAAGGG
Features (pLannotate 1.2.2; 17 found; start..end, strand, type, name):
    632..656     -  misc_feature   RB T-DNA repeat: right border repeat from nopaline C58 T-DNA
    723..1430    -  terminator     OCS terminator: octopine synthase terminator
   1441..3291    -  CDS            RXLRW_PHYIT (fragment): Experimental evidence at transcript level: Swiss-Prot protein existence level 2. Effector that enhances P.infestans colonization of Nicotiana benthamiana leaves. From Phytophthora infestans (strain T30-4) (Potato late blight fungus).
   3303..3356    -  misc_feature   TMV Ω: translational enhancer from the tobacco mosaic virus 5'-leader sequence (Gallie et al., 1988)
   3385..3730    -  promoter       CaMV 35S promoter: strong constitutive promoter from cauliflower mosaic virus
   3387..3433    -  promoter       minimal CaMV 35S promoter: minimal 35S promoter from cauliflower mosaic virus
   3914..4720    -  CDS            IBMP_CAMVB (fragment): Experimental evidence at protein level: Swiss-Prot protein existence level 1. Enhances the ribosomal termination-reinitiation event leading to the translation of major open reading frames on the polycistronic viral RNAs. From Cauliflower mosaic virus (strain Bari 1) (CaMV).
   4763..5015    -  terminator     NOS terminator: nopaline synthase terminator and poly(A) signal
   5046..5594    -  CDS            bar: PAT_STRHY - Experimental evidence at protein level: Swiss-Prot protein existence level 1. Inactivates phosphinothricin (PPT) by transfer of an acetyl group from acetyl CoA. Can also acetylate demethylphosphinothricin but not PTT or glutamate. This enzyme is an effector of phosphinothricin tripeptide (PTT or bialaphos) resistance. From Streptomyces hygroscopicus. Introduced by genetic manipulation and expressed in glufosinate-tolerant maize by Dekalb Genetics.
   5615..5797    -  promoter       NOS promoter: nopaline synthase promoter NOS promoter
   5992..6016    -  misc_feature   LB T-DNA repeat: left border repeat from nopaline C58 T-DNA
   6152..6740    -  rep_origin     ori: high-copy-number ColE1/pMB1/pBR322/pUC origin of replication
   6911..7705    -  CDS            KanR: aminoglycoside phosphotransferase; aphA-3; confers resistance to kanamycin
   7706..7810    -  promoter       AmpR promoter: bla
   7872..8066    -  rep_origin     pVS1 oriV: origin of replication for the Pseudomonas plasmid pVS1 (Heeb et al., 2000)
   8132..9205    -  CDS            pVS1 RepA: replication protein from the Pseudomonas plasmid pVS1 (Heeb et al., 2000)
   9634..323     -  CDS            pVS1 StaA (across the origin): stability protein from the Pseudomonas plasmid pVS1 (Heeb et al., 2000)
