[The description below was written by a language model from this plasmid's Addgene catalogue record and pLannotate feature annotations shown in this document.]
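Description:
pICSL86977OD:PITG_16705 is a plant expression binary vector built on the pICSL86977OD backbone. It is designed to be moved into Agrobacterium and delivered into plant tissue by agro-infiltration for transient expression of a Phytophthora infestans protein. The sequenced plasmid is about 9.9 kb. It replicates at high copy in E. coli from a ColE1/pUC-type origin and is maintained in Agrobacterium through the pVS1 oriV together with the pVS1 RepA replication and StaA stability proteins. Bacterial selection is by kanamycin, conferred by an aphA-3 aminoglycoside phosphotransferase gene annotated as driven by the bla (AmpR) promoter.

The transferred region lies between nopaline-type left and right T-DNA border repeats and holds two cassettes. Next to the right border, the CaMV 35S promoter is followed by the tobacco mosaic virus Ω leader, a translational enhancer. These drive the PITG_16705 coding sequence from strain T30-4, which ends at the octopine synthase terminator. The insert is annotated as matching an RXLR effector reported to enhance P. infestans colonization of Nicotiana benthamiana leaves. No epitope tag or reporter is annotated, and the cloning sites are not recorded. A fragment matching a CaMV coding sequence sits upstream of the annotated 35S promoter and most likely reflects extended viral promoter sequence rather than an expressed gene. Toward the left border, a NOS promoter–bar–NOS terminator cassette encodes phosphinothricin acetyltransferase, which gives Basta (glufosinate) resistance should stable plant selection be wanted. The associated publication concerns pathogen effectors that counteract an NLR immune receptor network, consistent with use in in planta effector expression assays.
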