Addgene plasmid #173550: pICSL86977OD:PITG_16705
Purpose: This is a binary plasmid that can be transferred into Agrobacterium and used to transiently express the protein encoded by the insert in plants by agro-infiltration.
Depositing lab: Sophien Kamoun. Depositing organization: Sainsbury Laboratory, Norwich. Publication: Plant pathogens convergently evolved to counteract redundant nodes of an NLR immune receptor network. Derevnina L, Contreras MP, Adachi H, Upson J, Vergara Cruces A, Xie R, Sklenar J, Menke FLH, Mugford ST, MacLean D, Ma W, Hogenhout SA, Goverse A, Maqbool A, Wu CH, Kamoun S. PLoS Biol. 2021 Aug 23;19(8):e3001136. doi: 10.1371/journal.pbio.3001136. PubMed 34424903.
Backbone
  Vector backbone: pICSL86977OD
  Backbone manufacturer: Youles SynBio plasmids
  Backbone size w/o insert (bp): 8678
  Vector type: Plant Expression
  Selectable markers: Basta
Growth in bacteria
  Bacterial resistance: Kanamycin, 50 μg/mL
  Growth temperature: 37°C
  Growth strain: DH5alpha
  Copy number: High Copy
Gene/Insert
  Gene/Insert name: PITG_16705_T30-4
  Species: Phytophthora infestans
  Promoter: 35S
  Cloning method: Restriction Enzyme; 5′ cloning site unknown (unknown if destroyed); 3′ cloning site unknown (unknown if destroyed)
Terms and licenses: Academic/Nonprofit Terms; Industry Terms: Not Available to Industry
How to cite: pICSL86977OD:PITG_16705 was a gift from Sophien Kamoun (Addgene plasmid # 173550 ; http://n2t.net/addgene:173550 ; RRID:Addgene_173550)
